>Addgene plasmid #34985 | pDS296 | depositor full sequence | sequence record 43362 | pDS296 sequence 5027 bps
CGTTTAAACGGCGCGCCTAGTACGGATTAGAAGCCGCCGAGCGGGTGACAGCCCTCCGAAGGAAGACTCT
CCTCCGTGCGTCCTCGTCTTCACCGGTCGCGTTCCTGAAACGCAGATGTGCCTCGCGCCGCACTGCTCCG
AACAATAAAGATTCTACAATACTAGCTTTTATGGTTATGAAGAGGAAAAATTGGCAGTAACCTGGCCCCA
CAAACCTTCAAATGAACGAATCAAATTAACAACCATAGGATGATAATGCGATTAGTTTTTTAGCCTTATT
TCTGGGGTAATTAATCAGCGAAGCGATGATTTTTGATCTATTAACAGATATATAAATGCAAAAACTGCAT
AACCACTTTAACTAATACTTTCAACATTTTCGGTTTGTATTACTTCTTATTCAAATGTAATAAAAGTATC
AACAAAAAATTGTTAATATACCTCTATACTTTAACGTCAAGGAGAAAAACCCCGGATTCTGAAGCGGCCG
CACTAGTGGATCCCCCGGGCTGCAGGAATTGGATATCAAGCTTATCGATACCGTCGACCTCGACAATGCC
AGAACTTGGATTTAGCATATCAGGTGGTGTCGGGGGTAGAGGAAACCCATTCAGACCTGATGATGATGGT
ATATTTGTAACAAGGGTACAACCTGAAGGACCAGCATCAAAATTACTGCAGCCAGGTGATAAAATTATTC
AGGCTAATGGCTACAGTTTTATAAATATTGAACATGGACAAGCAGTGTCCTTGCTAAAAACTTTCCAGAA
TACAGTTGAACTCATCATTGTACGAGAAGTTGGTAACGGTGCAAAACAAGAGATTCGAGTGAGGGTTGAA
AAAGACGGTGGTTCTGGAGGCGTTTCTTCTGTTCCGACCAATCTGGAAGTTGTTGCTGCGACCCCGACTA
GCCTGCTGATCAGCTGGGATGCGTATAGGGAGCTTCCGGTTAGTTATTACCGTATCACGTACGGTGAAAC
CGGTGGTAACTCCCCGGTTCAGGAATTCACTGTACCTGGTTCCAAGTCTACTGCTACCATCAGCGGCCTG
AAACCGGGTGTTGACTATACCATCACTGTATACGCACATTACAACTACCATTACTACTCTAGCCCAATCT
CGATTAACTACCGTACCTCTAGACTCGAGTCATGTAATTAGTTATGTCACGCTTACATTCACGCCCTCCC
CCCACATCCGCTCTAACCGAAAAGGAAGGAGTTAGACAACCTGAAGTCTAGGTCCCTATTTATTTTTTTA
TAGTTATGTTAGTATTAAGAACGTTATTTATATTTCAAATTTTTCTTTTTTTTCTGTACAGACGCGTGTA
CGCATGTAACATTATACTGAAAACCTTGCTTGAGAAGGTTTTGGGACGCTCGAAGGCTTTAATTTGCGGC
CGGCGCCTGATGCGGTATTTTCTCCTTACGCATCTGTGCGGTATTTCACACCGCATATGGTGCACTCTCA
GTACAATCTGCTCTGATGCCGCATAGTTAAGCCAGCCCCGACACCCGCCAACACCCGCTGACGCGCCCTG
ACGGGCTTGTCTGCTCCCGGCATCCGCTTACAGACAAGCTGTGACCGTCTCCGGGAGCTGCATGTGTCAG
AGGTTTTCACCGTCATCACCGAAACGCGCGAGACGAAAGGGCGGGTAATAACTGATATAATTAAATTGAA
GCTCTAATTTGTGAGTTTAGTATACATGCATTTACTTATAATACAGTTTTTTAGTTTTGCTGGCCGCATC
TTCTCAAATATGCTTCCCAGCCTGCTTTTCTGTAACGTTCACCCTCTACCTTAGCATCCCTTCCCTTTGC
AAATAGTCCTCTTCCAACAATAATAATGTCAGATCCTGTAGAGACCACATCATCCACGGTTCTATACTGT
TGACCCAATGCGTCTCCCTTGTCATCTAAACCCACACCGGGTGTCATAATCAACCAATCGTAACCTTCAT
CTCTTCCACCCATGTCTCTTTGAGCAATAAAGCCGATAACAAAATCTTTGTCGCTCTTCGCAATGTCAAC
AGTACCCTTAGTATATTCTCCAGTAGATAGGGAGCCCTTGCATGACAATTCTGCTAACATCAAAAGGCCT
CTAGGTTCCTTTGTTACTTCTTCTGCCGCCTGCTTCAAACCGCTAACAATACCTGGGCCCACCACACCGT
GTGCATTCGTAATGTCTGCCCATTCTGCTATTCTGTATACACCCGCAGAGTACTGCAATTTGACTGTATT
ACCAATGTCAGCAAATTTTCTGTCTTCGAAGAGTAAAAAATTGTACTTGGCGGATAATGCCTTTAGCGGC
TTAACTGTGCCCTCCATGGAAAAATCAGTCAAGATATCCACATGTGTTTTTAGTAAACAAATTTTGGGAC
CTAATGCTTCAACTAACTCCAGTAATTCCTTGGTGGTACGAACATCCAATGAAGCACACAAGTTTGTTTG
CTTTTCGTGCATGATATTAAATAGCTTGGCAGCAACAGGACTAGGATGAGTAGCAGCACGTTCCTTATAT
GTAGCTTTCGACATGATTTATCTTCGTTTCCTGCATGTTTTTGTTCTGTGCAGTTGGGTTAAGAATACTG
GGCAATTTCATGTTTCTTCAACACTACATATGCGTATATATACCAATCTAAGTCTGTGCTCCTTCCTTCG
TTCTTCCTTCTGTTCGGAGATTACCGAATCAAAAAAATTTCAAAGAAACCGAAATCAAAAAAAAGAATAA
AAAAAAAATGATGAATTGAATTGAAAAGCTGGCCTCGTGATACGCCTATTTTTATAGGTTAATGTCATGA
TAATAATGGTTTCTTAGACGTCAGGTGGCACTTTTCGGGGAAATGTGCGCGGAACCCCTATTTGTTTATT
TTTCTAAATACATTCAAATATGTATCCGCTCATGAGACAATAACCCTGATAAATGCTTCAATAATATTGA
AAAAGGAAGAGTATGAGTATTCAACATTTCCGTGTCGCCCTTATTCCCTTTTTTGCGGCATTTTGCCTTC
CTGTTTTTGCTCACCCAGAAACGCTGGTGAAAGTAAAAGATGCTGAAGATCAGTTGGGTGCACGAGTGGG
TTACATCGAACTGGATCTCAACAGCGGTAAGATCCTTGAGAGTTTTCGCCCCGAAGAACGTTTTCCAATG
ATGAGCACTTTTAAAGTTCTGCTATGTGGCGCGGTATTATCCCGTATTGACGCCGGGCAAGAGCAACTCG
GTCGCCGCATACACTATTCTCAGAATGACTTGGTTGAGTACTCACCAGTCACAGAAAAGCATCTTACGGA
TGGCATGACAGTAAGAGAATTATGCAGTGCTGCCATAACCATGAGTGATAACACTGCGGCCAACTTACTT
CTGACAACGATCGGAGGACCGAAGGAGCTAACCGCTTTTTTGCACAACATGGGGGATCATGTAACTCGCC
TTGATCGTTGGGAACCGGAGCTGAATGAAGCCATACCAAACGACGAGCGTGACACCACGATGCCTGTAGC
AATGGCAACAACGTTGCGCAAACTATTAACTGGCGAACTACTTACTCTAGCTTCCCGGCAACAATTAATA
GACTGGATGGAGGCGGATAAAGTTGCAGGACCACTTCTGCGCTCGGCCCTTCCGGCTGGCTGGTTTATTG
CTGATAAATCTGGAGCCGGTGAGCGTGGGTCTCGCGGTATCATTGCAGCACTGGGGCCAGATGGTAAGCC
CTCCCGTATCGTAGTTATCTACACGACGGGGAGTCAGGCAACTATGGATGAACGAAATAGACAGATCGCT
GAGATAGGTGCCTCACTGATTAAGCATTGGTAACTGTCAGACCAAGTTTACTCATATATACTTTAGATTG
ATTTAAAACTTCATTTTTAATTTAAAAGGATCTAGGTGAAGATCCTTTTTGATAATCTCATGACCAAAAT
CCCTTAACGTGAGTTTTCGTTCCACTGAGCGTCAGACCCCGTAGAAAAGATCAAAGGATCTTCTTGAGAT
CCTTTTTTTCTGCGCGTAATCTGCTGCTTGCAAACAAAAAAACCACCGCTACCAGCGGTGGTTTGTTTGC
CGGATCAAGAGCTACCAACTCTTTTTCCGAAGGTAACTGGCTTCAGCAGAGCGCAGATACCAAATACTGT
CCTTCTAGTGTAGCCGTAGTTAGGCCACCACTTCAAGAACTCTGTAGCACCGCCTACATACCTCGCTCTG
CTAATCCTGTTACCAGTGGCTGCTGCCAGTGGCGATAAGTCGTGTCTTACCGGGTTGGACTCAAGACGAT
AGTTACCGGATAAGGCGCAGCGGTCGGGCTGAACGGGGGGTTCGTGCACACAGCCCAGCTTGGAGCGAAC
GACCTACACCGAACTGAGATACCTACAGCGTGAGCTATGAGAAAGCGCCACGCTTCCCGAAGGGAGAAAG
GCGGACAGGTATCCGGTAAGCGGCAGGGTCGGAACAGGAGAGCGCACGAGGGAGCTTCCAGGGGGAAACG
CCTGGTATCTTTATAGTCCTGTCGGGTTTCGCCACCTCTGACTTGAGCGTCGATTTTTGTGATGCTCGTC
AGGGGGGCGGAGCCTATGGAAAAACGCCAGCAACGCGGCCTTTTTACGGTTCCTGGCCTTTTGCTGGCCT
TTTGCTCACATGTTCTTTCCTGCGTTATCCCCTGATTCTGTGGATAACCGTATTACCGCCTTTGAGTGAG
CTGATACCGCTCGCCGCAGCCGAACGACCGAGCGCAGCGAGTCAGTGAGCGAGGAAGCGGAAGAGCGCCC
AATACGCAAACCGCCTCTCCCCGCGCGTTGGCCGATTCATTAATGCAGCTGGCACGACAGGTTTCCCGAC
TGGAAAGCGGGCAGTGAGCGCAACGCAATTAATGTGAGTTAGCTCACTCATTAGGCACCCCAGGCTTTAC
ACTTTATGCTTCCGGCTCGTATGTTGTGTGGAATTGTGAGCGGATAACAATTTCACACAGGAAACAGCTA
TGACCATGATTACGCCAAGCTAATTAACCCTCACTAAAGGGAACAAAAGCTGGAGCT
Features (pLannotate 1.2.2; 17 found; start..end, strand, type, name):
     23..464     +  promoter       GAL1 promoter: S. cerevisiae GAL1; inducible promoter, regulated by Gal4
    492..553     +  misc_feature   MCS (fragment): pBluescript multiple cloning site
    559..801     +  CDS            ERBIN (fragment): ERBIN_HUMAN - Also known as ERBB2IP From Homo sapiens (Human).
    862..1086    +  CDS            FINC_PLEWA (fragment): Experimental evidence at transcript level: Swiss-Prot protein existence level 2. Fibronectins bind cell surfaces and various compounds including collagen, fibrin, heparin, DNA, and actin. Fibronectins are involved in cell adhesion, cell motility, opsonization, wound healing, and maintenance of cell shape. May be involved in osteoblast compaction (By similarity). From Pleurodeles waltl (Iberian ribbed newt).
   1150..1397    +  terminator     CYC1 terminator: S. cerevisiae CYC1; transcription terminator for CYC1
   1406..1505    -  misc_feature   bom (fragment): basis of mobility region from pBR322
   1607..1642    -  CDS            rop (fragment): Rop protein, which maintains plasmids at low copy number; rop
   1731..2534    -  CDS            URA3: orotidine-5'-phosphate decarboxylase, required for uracil biosynthesis; S. cerevisiae URA3; yeast auxotrophic marker, counterselectable with 5-fluoroorotic acid (5-FOA)
   2535..2750    -  promoter       URA3 promoter: S. cerevisiae URA3
   2848..2952    +  promoter       AmpR promoter: bla
   2953..3813    +  CDS            AmpR: β-lactamase; bla; confers resistance to ampicillin, carbenicillin, and related antibiotics
   3984..4572    +  rep_origin     ori: high-copy-number ColE1/pMB1/pBR322/pUC origin of replication
   4755..4847    +  CDS            lacI (fragment): lac repressor; lacI; The lac repressor binds to the lac operator to inhibit transcription in E. coli. This inhibition can be relieved by adding lactose or isopropyl-β-D-thiogalactopyranoside (IPTG).
   4860..4881    +  protein_bind   CAP binding site: CAP binding activates transcription in the presence of cAMP. E. coli catabolite activator protein
   4896..4926    +  promoter       lac promoter: promoter for the E. coli lac operon
   4934..4950    +  protein_bind   lac operator: The lac repressor binds to the lac operator to inhibit transcription in E. coli. This inhibition can be relieved by adding lactose or isopropyl-β-D-thiogalactopyranoside (IPTG). lac repressor encoded by lacI
   4992..5010    +  promoter       T3 promoter: promoter for bacteriophage T3 RNA polymerase
