[The description below was written by a language model from this plasmid's Addgene catalogue record, the feature table of its GenBank file and pLannotate feature annotations shown in this document.]
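Description:
pDS296 is a yeast integrating expression plasmid built on the YIPlac211 backbone, into which a GAL1 promoter–ePDZb1–CYC1 terminator cassette has been inserted. As expected for a YIp-type vector, the feature table shows no yeast replication origin or centromere, so stable maintenance in Saccharomyces cerevisiae depends on integration into the genome. Transformants are selected through the URA3 marker under its own promoter, which complements uracil auxotrophy and can be counterselected with 5-FOA. In E. coli the plasmid replicates from a high-copy ColE1/pUC-type origin and is selected with ampicillin via the β-lactamase gene. Short remnants of bom, rop, lacI and the lac promoter/operator region, together with a T3 promoter and a pBluescript polylinker fragment, are carry-over from the parental cloning vectors.

The payload is ePDZb1, an engineered PDZ-based binding module. The annotation detects it as two adjacent coding segments, one matching the human Erbin protein and one matching a fibronectin sequence, which is consistent with a PDZ domain fused to a fibronectin-type scaffold. The catalogue's species entry of budding yeast therefore appears to reflect the expression host rather than the origin of the coding sequence. Transcription is driven by the Gal4-regulated, galactose-inducible GAL1 promoter and ended by the CYC1 terminator. No fluorescent reporter or epitope tag is annotated.

The plasmid comes from work on TULIPs, tunable light-controlled interacting protein tags, and presumably supplies inducible expression of the ePDZ partner in yeast, although the record does not spell out its exact experimental role. The accompanying 850 bp GenBank record covers only part of the plasmid and annotates only sequencing primer sites.
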