Addgene plasmid #34985: pDS296
Depositing lab: Michael Glotzer. Depositing organization: University of Chicago. Publication: TULIPs: tunable, light-controlled interacting protein tags for cell biology. Strickland D, Lin Y, Wagner E, Hope CM, Zayner J, Antoniou C, Sosnick TR, Weiss EL, Glotzer M. Nat Methods. 2012 Mar 4. doi: 10.1038/nmeth.1904. PubMed 22388287.
Backbone
  Vector backbone: YIPlac211
  Modifications to backbone: PGAL–ePDZb1–TCYC1 cassette inserted into YIPlac211
  Vector type: Yeast Expression
  Selectable markers: URA3
Growth in bacteria
  Bacterial resistance: Ampicillin, 100 μg/mL
  Growth temperature: 37°C
  Growth strain: DH5alpha
  Copy number: High Copy
Gene/Insert
  Gene/Insert name: ePDZb1
  Species: S. cerevisiae (budding yeast)
  Promoter: GAL1
  Cloning method: Restriction Enzyme; 5′ cloning site SacI (not destroyed); 3′ cloning site KpnI (destroyed during cloning)
  Sequencing primers: 5′ M13 rev
Resource information
  A portion of this plasmid was derived from a plasmid made by: Sequences from pGREG plasmids (EUROSCARF). ePDZ CDS from Shohei Koide, University of Chicago
Terms and licenses: Academic/Nonprofit Terms; Industry Terms: Not Available to Industry
How to cite: pDS296 was a gift from Michael Glotzer (Addgene plasmid # 34985 ; http://n2t.net/addgene:34985 ; RRID:Addgene_34985)
