LOCUS       Exported 850 bp ds-DNA linear SYN 29-MAY-2021
DEFINITION  synthetic linear DNA
ACCESSION   .
VERSION     .
KEYWORDS    pDS296
SOURCE      synthetic DNA construct
  ORGANISM  synthetic DNA construct
REFERENCE   1 (bases 1 to 850)
  AUTHORS   Strickland D, Lin Y, Wagner E, Hope CM, Zayner J, Antoniou C,
            Sosnick TR, Weiss EL, Glotzer M
  TITLE     TULIPs: tunable, light-controlled interacting protein tags for cell
            biology.
  JOURNAL   Nat Methods. 2012 Mar 4. doi: 10.1038/nmeth.1904.
  PUBMED    22388287
REFERENCE   2 (bases 1 to 850)
  AUTHORS   .
  TITLE     Direct Submission
  JOURNAL   Exported May 29, 2021 from SnapGene Server 1.1.58
            http://www.snapgene.com
FEATURES             Location/Qualifiers
     source          1..850
                     /organism="synthetic DNA construct"
                     /mol_type="other DNA"
     primer_bind     complement(52..68)
                     /label=KS primer
                     /note="common sequencing primer, one of multiple similar
                     variants"
     primer_bind     complement(53..69)
                     /label=pBluescriptKS
                     /note="For pBluescript vector"
     primer_bind     complement(682..700)
                     /label=CYC1
                     /note="CYC1 transcription termination signal, reverse
                     primer"
ORIGIN
        1 cggccgcact agtggatccc ccgggctgca ggaattggat atcaagctta tcgataccgt
       61 cgacctcgac aatgccagaa cttggattta gcatatcagg tggtgtcggg ggtagaggaa
      121 acccattcag acctgatgat gatggtatat ttgtaacaag ggtacaacct gaaggaccag
      181 catcaaaatt actgcagcca ggtgataaaa ttattcaggc taatggctac agttttataa
      241 atattgaaca tggacaagca gtgtccttgc taaaaacttt ccagaataca gttgaactca
      301 tcattgtacg agaagttggt aacggtgcaa aacaagagat tcgagtgagg gttgaaaaag
      361 acggtggttc tggaggcgtt tcttctgttc cgaccaatct ggaagttgtt gctgcgaccc
      421 cgactagcct gctgatcagc tgggatgcgt atagggagct tccggttagt tattaccgta
      481 tcacgtacgg tgaaaccggt ggtaactccc cggttcagga attcactgta cctggttcca
      541 agtctactgc taccatcagc ggcctgaaac cgggtgttga ctataccatc actgtatacg
      601 cacattacaa ctaccattac tactctagcc caatctcgat taactaccgt acctctagac
      661 tcgagtcatg taattagtta tgtcacgctt acattcacgc cctcccccca catccgctct
      721 aaccgaaaag gaaggagtta gacaacctga agtctaggtc cctatttatt tttttatagt
      781 tatgttagta ttaagaacgt tatttatatt tcaaattttt cttttttttc tgtacagacg
      841 cgtgtacgca
//
