>Addgene plasmid #34985 | pDS296 | addgene partial sequence | sequence record 44911 | CYC1 5'-GCGTGAATGTAAGCGTGAC-3'
ATCGAGATTGGGCTAGAGTAGTAATGGTAGTTGTAATGTGCGTATACAGTGATGGTATAGTCAACACCCG
GTTTCAGGCCGCTGATGGTAGCAGTAGACTTGGAACCAGGTACAGTGAATTCCTGAACCGGGGAGTTACC
ACCGGTTTCACCGTACGTGATACGGTAATAACTAACCGGAAGCTCCCTATACGCATCCCAGCTGATCAGC
AGGCTAGTCGGGGTCGCAGCAACAACTTCCAGATTGGTCGGAACAGAAGAAACGCCTCCAGAACCACCGT
CTTTTTCAACCCTCACTCGAATCTCTTGTTTTGCACCGTTACCAACTTCTCGTACAATGATGAGTTCAAC
TGTATTCTGGAAAGTTTTTAGCAAGGACACTGCTTGTCCATGTTCAATATTTATAAAACTGTAGCCATTA
GCCTGAATAATTTTATCACCTGGCTGCAGTAATTTTGATGCTGGTCCTTCAGGTTGTACCCTTGTTACAA
ATATACCATCATCATCAGGTCTGAATGGGTTTCCTCTACCCCCGACACCACCTGATATGCTAAATCCAAG
TTCTGGCATTGTCGAGGTCGACGGTATCGATAAGCTTGATATCCAATTCCTGCAGCCCGGGGGATCCACT
AGTGCGGCCGCTTCAGAATCCGGGGTTTTTCTCCTTGACGTTAAAGTATAGAGGTATATTAACAATTTTT
TGTTGATACTTTTATTACATTTGAATAAGAAGTAATACAAACCGAAAATGTTGAAAGTATTAGTTAAAGT
GGTTATG
